>Addgene plasmid #168441 | pTL380 | addgene full sequence | sequence record 349831 | Addgene NGS Result
CGGTGCGGGCCTCTTCGCTATTACGCCAGATCCTTTTGTTGTTTCCGGGTGTACAATATGGACTTCCTCT
TTTCTGGCAACCAAACCCATACATCGGGATTCCTATAATACCTTCGTTGGTCTCCCTAACATGTAGGTGG
CGGAGGGGAGATATACAATAGAACAGATACCAGACAAGACATAATGGGCTAAACAAGACTACACCAATTA
CACTGCCTCATTGATGGTGGTACATAACGAACTAATACTGTAGCCCTAGACTTGATAGCCATCATCATAT
CGAAGTTTCACTACCCTTTTTCCATTTGCCATCTATTGAAGTAATAATAGGCGCATGCAACTTCTTTTCT
TTTTTTTTCTTTTCTCTCTCCCCCGTTGTTGTCTCACCATATCCGCAATGACAAAAAAATGATGGAAGAC
ACTAAAGGAAAAAATTAACGACAAAGACAGCACCAACAGATGTCGTTGTTCCAGAGCTGATGAGGGGTAT
CTCGAAGCACACGAAACTTTTTCCTTCCTTCATTCACGCACACTACTCTCTAATGAGCAACGGTATACGG
CCTTCCTTCCAGTTACTTGAATTTGAAATAAAAAAAAGTTTGCTGTCTTGCTATCAAGTATAAATAGACC
TGCAATTATTAATCTTTTGTTTCCTCGTCATTGTTCTCGTTCCCTTTCTTCCTTGTTTCTTTTTCTGCAC
AATATTTCAAGCTATACCAAGCATACAATCAACTCCAAGCTTGAAGCAAGCCTCCTGAAAGATGAAGCTA
CTGTCTTCTATCGAACAAGCATGCGATATTTGCCGACTTAAAAAGCTCAAGTGCTCCAAAGAAAAACCGA
AGTGCGCCAAGTGTCTGAAGAACAACTGGGAGTGTCGCTACTCTCCCAAAACCAAAAGGTCTCCGCTGAC
TAGGGCACATCTGACAGAAGTGGAATCAAGGCTAGAAAGACTGGAACAGCTATTTCTACTGATTTTTCCT
CGAGAAGACCTTGACATGATTTTGAAAATGGATTCTTTACAGGATATAAAAGCATTGTTAACAGGATTAT
TTGTACAAGATAATGTGAATAAAGATGCCGTCACAGATAGATTGGCTTCAGTGGAGACTGATATGCCTCT
AACATTGAGACAGCATAGAATAAGTGCGACATCATCATCGGAAGAGAGTAGTAACAAAGGTCAAAGACAG
TTGACTGTATCGCCGGAATTTGTAATACGACTCACTATAGGGCGAGCCGCCATCATGGAGGAGCAGAAGC
TGATCTCAGAGGAGGACCTGCATATGGCCATGGAGGCCGAATTCCGCACCGAAATGCTGATTCGCATGCA
GGCCAGCAGCGAGAAAAATGGCAACGCCAAAGCCATGAAAGTGGCCGCCGCCATGGATGGTGTGGAAAGC
GTGACCCTGGCCGGTGAAGGTCGCAATCTGCTGCGCGTGGTGGGTAGCGGTGTGGATAGCAATCATCTGA
CCAGCCGCCTGCGTCGCAAAGTGGGTCATGCCGATATCGTGGAACTGCGTACCCTGCATGATACCTATCC
GCGTGGTGCAGCCGCAGGTAGCTATGCCGCCACCAGCGGATCCGTCGACCTGCAGCGGCCGCATAACTAG
CATAACCCCTTGGGGCCTCTAAACGGGTCTTGAGGGGTTTTTTGCGCGCTTGCAGCCAAGCTAATTCCGG
GCGAATTTCTTATGATTTATGATTTTTATTATTAAATAAGTTATAAAAAAAATAAGTGTATACAAATTTT
AAAGTGACTCTTAGGTTTTAAAACGAAAATTCTTATTCTTGAGTAACTCTTTCCTGTAGGTCAGGTTGCT
TTCTCAGGTATAGCATGAGGTCGCTCTTATTGACCACACCTCTACCGGCATGCAAGCTTGGCGTAATCAT
GGTCATAGCTGTTTCCTGTGTGAAATTGTTATCCGCTCACAATTCCACACAACATACGAGCCGGAAGCAT
AAAGTGTAAAGCCTGGGGTGCCTAATGAGTGAGCTAACTCACATTAATTGCGTTGCGCTCACTGCCCGCT
TTCCAGTCGGGAAACCTGTCGTGCCAGCTGCATTAATGAATCGGCCAACGCGCGGGGAGAGGCGGTTTGC
GTATTGGGCGCTCTTCCGCTTCCTCGCTCACTGACTCGCTGCGCTCGGTCGTTCGGCTGCGGCGAGCGGT
ATCAGCTCACTCAAAGGCGGTAATACGGTTATCCACAGAATCAGGGGATAACGCAGGAAAGAACATGTGA
GCAAAAGGCCAGCAAAAGGCCAGGAACCGTAAAAAGGCCGCGTTGCTGGCGTTTTTCCATAGGCTCCGCC
CCCCTGACGAGCATCACAAAAATCGACGCTCAAGTCAGAGGTGGCGAAACCCGACAGGACTATAAAGATA
CCAGGCGTTTCCCCCTGGAAGCTCCCTCGTGCGCTCTCCTGTTCCGACCCTGCCGCTTACCGGATACCTG
TCCGCCTTTCTCCCTTCGGGAAGCGTGGCGCTTTCTCATAGCTCACGCTGTAGGTATCTCAGTTCGGTGT
AGGTCGTTCGCTCCAAGCTGGGCTGTGTGCACGAACCCCCCGTTCAGCCCGACCGCTGCGCCTTATCCGG
TAACTATCGTCTTGAGTCCAACCCGGTAAGACACGACTTATCGCCACTGGCAGCAGCCACTGGTAACAGG
ATTAGCAGAGCGAGGTATGTAGGCGGTGCTACAGAGTTCTTGAAGTGGTGGCCTAACTACGGCTACACTA
GAAGAACAGTATTTGGTATCTGCGCTCTGCTGAAGCCAGTTACCTTCGGAAAAAGAGTTGGTAGCTCTTG
ATCCGGCAAACAAACCACCGCTGGTAGCGGTGGTTTTTTTGTTTGCAAGCAGCAGATTACGCGCAGAAAA
AAAGGATCTCAAGAAGATCCTTTGATCTTTTCTACGGGGTCTGACGCTCAGTGGAACGAAAACTCACGTT
AAGGGATTTTGGTCATGAGATTATCAAAAAGGATCTTCACCTAGATCCTTTTAAATTAAAAATGAAGTTT
TAAATCAATCTAAAGTATATATGAGTAACCTGAGGCTATGGCAGGGCCTGCCGCCCCGACGTTGGCTGCG
AGCCCTGGGCCTTCACCCGAACTTGGGGGGTGGGGTGGGGAAAAGGAAGAAACGCGGGCGTATTGGCCCC
AATGGGGTCTCGGTGGGGTATCGACAGAGTGCCAGCCCTGGGACCGAACCCCGCGTTTATGAACAAACGA
CCCAACACCGTGCGTTTTATTCTGTCTTTTTATTGCCGTCATAGCGCGGGTTCCTTCCGGTATTGTCTCC
TTCCGTGTTTCAGTTAGCCTCCCCCTAGGGTGGGCGAAGAACTCCAGCATGAGATCCCCGCGCTGGAGGA
TCATCCAGCCGGCGTCCCGGAAAACGATTCCGAAGCCCAACCTTTCATAGAAGGCGGCGGTGGAATCGAA
ATCTCGTGATGGCAGGTTGGGCGTCGCTTGGTCGGTCATTTCGAACCCCAGAGTCCCGCTCAGAAGAACT
CGTCAAGAAGGCGATAGAAGGCGATGCGCTGCGAATCGGGAGCGGCGATACCGTAAAGCACGAGGAAGCG
GTCAGCCCATTCGCCGCCAAGCTCTTCAGCAATATCACGGGTAGCCAACGCTATGTCCTGATAGCGGTCC
GCCACACCCAGCCGGCCACAGTCGATGAATCCAGAAAAGCGGCCATTTTCCACCATGATATTCGGCAAGC
AGGCATCGCCATGAGTCACGACGAGATCCTCGCCGTCGGGCATGCTCGCCTTGAGCCTGGCGAACAGTTC
GGCTGGCGCGAGCCCCTGATGCTCTTCGTCCAGATCATCCTGATCGACAAGACCGGCTTCCATCCGAGTA
CGTGCTCGCTCGATGCGATGTTTCGCTTGGTGGTCGAATGGGCAGGTAGCCGGATCAAGCGTATGCAGCC
GCCGCATTGCATCAGCCATGATGGATACTTTCTCGGCAGGAGCAAGGTGAGATGACAGGAGATCCTGCCC
CGGCACTTCGCCCAATAGCAGCCAGTCCCTTCCCGCTTCAGTGACAACGTCGAGCACAGCTGCGCAAGGA
ACGCCCGTCGTGGCCAGCCACGATAGCCGCGCTGCCTCGTCTTGCAGTTCATTCAGGGCACCGGACAGGT
CGGTCTTGACAAAAAGAACCGGGCGCCCCTGCGCTGACAGCCGGAACACGGCGGCATCAGAGCAGCCGAT
TGTCTGTTGTGCCCAGTCATAGCCGAATAGCCTCTCCACCCAAGCGGCCGGAGAACCTGCGTGCAATCCA
TCTTGTTCAATCATACTCTTCCTTTTTCAATATTATTGAAGCATTTATCAGGGTTATTGTCTCATGAGCG
GATACATATTTGAATGTATTTAGAAAAATAAACAAATAGGGGTTCCGCGCACATTTCCCCGAAAAGTGCC
ACCTGAACGAAGCATCTGTGCTTCATTTTGTAGAACAAAAATGCAACGCGAGAGCGCTAATTTTTCAAAC
AAAGAATCTGAGCTGCATTTTTACAGAACAGAAATGCAACGCGAAAGCGCTATTTTACCAACGAAGAATC
TGTGCTTCATTTTTGTAAAACAAAAATGCAACGCGAGAGCGCTAATTTTTCAAACAAAGAATCTGAGCTG
CATTTTTACAGAACAGAAATGCAACGCGAGAGCGCTATTTTACCAACAAAGAATCTATACTTCTTTTTTG
TTCTACAAAAATGCATCCCGAGAGCGCTATTTTTCTAACAAAGCATCTTAGATTACTTTTTTTCTCCTTT
GTGCGCTCTATAATGCAGTCTCTTGATAACTTTTTGCACTGTAGGTCCGTTAAGGTTAGAAGAAGGCTAC
TTTGGTGTCTATTTTCTCTTCCATAAAAAAAGCCTGACTCCACTTCCCGCGTTTACTGATTACTAGCGAA
GCTGCGGGTGCATTTTTTCAAGATAAAGGCATCCCCGATTATATTCTATACCGATGTGGATTGCGCATAC
TTTGTGAACAGAAAGTGATAGCGTTGATGATTCTTCATTGGTCAGAAAATTATGAACGGTTTCTTCTATT
TTGTCTCTATATACTACGTATAGGAAATGTTTACATTTTCGTATTGTTTTCGATTCACTCTATGAATAGT
TCTTACTACAATTTTTTTGTCTAAAGAGTAATACTAGAGATAAACATAAAAAATGTAGAGGTCGAGTTTA
GATGCAAGTTCAAGGAGCGAAAGGTGGATGGGTAGGTTATATAGGGATATAGCACAGAGATATATAGCAA
AGAGATACTTTTGAGCAATGTTTGTGGAAGCGGTATTCGCAATATTTTAGTAGCTCGTTACAGTCCGGTG
CGTTTTTGGTTTTTTGAAAGTGCGTCTTCAGAGCGCTTTTGGTTTTCAAAAGCGCTCTGAAGTTCCTATA
CTTTCTAGAGAATAGGAACTTCGGAATAGGAACTTCAAAGCGTTTCCGAAAACGAGCGCTTCCGAAAATG
CAACGCGAGCTGCGCACATACAGCTCACTGTTCACGTCGCACCTATATCTGCGTGTTGCCTGTATATATA
TATACATGAGAAGAACGGCATAGTGCGTGTTTATGCTTAAATGCGTACTTATATGCGTCTATTTATGTAG
GATGAAAGGTAGTCTAGTACCTCCTGTGATATTATCCCATTCCATGCGGGGTATCGTATGCTTCCTTCAG
CACTACCCTTTAGCTGTTCTATATGCTGCCACTCCTCAATTGGATTAGTCTCATCCTTCAATGCTATCAT
TTCCTTTGATATTGGATCATACTAAGAAACCATTATTATCATGACATTAACCTATAAAAATAGGCGTATC
ACGAGGCCCTTTCGTCTCGCGCGTTTCGGTGATGACGGTGAAAACCTCTGACACATGCAGCTCCCGGAGA
CGGTCACAGCTTGTCTGTAAGCGGATGCCGGGAGCAGACAAGCCCGTCAGGGCGCGTCAGCGGGTGTTGG
CGGGTGTCGGGGCTGGCTTAACTATGCGGCATCAGAGCAGATTGTACTGAGAGTGCACCATAGATCAACG
ACATTACTATATATATAATATAGGAAGCATTTAATAGAACAGCATCGTAATATATGTGTACTTTGCAGTT
ATGACGCCAGATGGCAGTAGTGGAAGATATTCTTTATTGAAAAATAGCTTGTCACCTTACGTACAATCTT
GATCCGGAGCTTTTCTTTTTTTGCCGATTAAGAATTAATTCGGTCGAAAAAAGAAAAGGAGAGGGCCAAG
AGGGAGGGCATTGGTGACTATTGAGCACGTGAGTATACGTGATTAAGCACACAAAGGCAGCTTGGAGTAT
GTCTGTTATTAATTTCACAGGTAGTTCTGGTCCATTGGTGAAAGTTTGCGGCTTGCAGAGCACAGAGGCC
GCAGAATGTGCTCTAGATTCCGATGCTGACTTGCTGGGTATTATATGTGTGCCCAATAGAAAGAGAACAA
TTGACCCGGTTATTGCAAGGAAAATTTCAAGTCTTGTAAAAGCATATAAAAATAGTTCAGGCACTCCGAA
ATACTTGGTTGGCGTGTTTCGTAATCAACCTAAGGAGGATGTTTTGGCTCTGGTCAATGATTACGGCATT
GATATCGTCCAACTGCATGGAGATGAGTCGTGGCAAGAATACCAAGAGTTCCTCGGTTTGCCAGTTATTA
AAAGACTCGTATTTCCAAAAGACTGCAACATACTACTCAGTGCAGCTTCACAGAAACCTCATTCGTTTAT
TCCCTTGTTTGATTCAGAAGCAGGTGGGACAGGTGAACTTTTGGATTGGAACTCGATTTCTGACTGGGTT
GGAAGGCAAGAGAGCCCCGAAAGCTTACATTTTATGTTAGCTGGTGGACTGACGCCAGAAAATGTTGGTG
ATGCGCTTAGATTAAATGGCGTTATTGGTGTTGATGTAAGCGGAGGTGTGGAGACAAATGGTGTAAAAGA
CTCTAACAAAATAGCAAATTTCGTCAAAAATGCTAAGAAATAGGTTATTACTGAGTAGTATTTATTTAAG
TATTGTTTGTGCACTTGCCGATCTATGCGGTGTGAAATACCGCACAGATGCGTAAGGAGAAAATACCGCA
TCAGGAAATTGTAAGCGTTAATATTTTGTTAAAATTCGCGTTAAATTTTTGTTAAATCAGCTCATTTTTT
AACCAATAGGCCGAAATCGGCAAAATCCCTTATAAATCAAAAGAATAGACCGAGATAGGGT
[37 nt withheld, positions 7202-7238]
AAAGAACGTGGACTCCAACGTCAAAGG
[49 nt withheld, positions 7266-7314]
T
[91 nt withheld, positions 7316-7406]
G
[124 nt withheld, positions 7408-7531]
CCATTCGCCATTCAGGCTGCGCAACTGTTGGGAAGGGCGAT
Features (pLannotate 1.2.2; 23 found; start..end, strand, type, name):
     30..734     +  promoter       ADH1 promoter: S. cerevisiae ADH1; promoter for alcohol dehydrogenase 1
    762..1202    +  CDS            GAL4 DNA binding domain: DNA binding domain of the GAL4 transcriptional activator; Saccharomyces cerevisiae GAL4 (truncated)
   1213..1231    +  promoter       T7 promoter: promoter for bacteriophage T7 RNA polymerase
   1607..1654    +  terminator     T7 terminator: transcription terminator for bacteriophage T7 RNA polymerase
   1681..1868    +  terminator     ADH1 terminator: S. cerevisiae ADH1; transcription terminator for the S. cerevisiae alcohol dehydrogenase 1 (ADH1) gene
   1916..1932    -  protein_bind   lac operator: The lac repressor binds to the lac operator to inhibit transcription in E. coli. This inhibition can be relieved by adding lactose or isopropyl-β-D-thiogalactopyranoside (IPTG). lac repressor encoded by lacI
   1940..1970    -  promoter       lac promoter: promoter for the E. coli lac operon
   1985..2006    -  protein_bind   CAP binding site: CAP binding activates transcription in the presence of cAMP. E. coli catabolite activator protein
   2019..2111    -  CDS            lacI (fragment): lac repressor; lacI; The lac repressor binds to the lac operator to inhibit transcription in E. coli. This inhibition can be relieved by adding lactose or isopropyl-β-D-thiogalactopyranoside (IPTG).
   2294..2882    -  rep_origin     ori: high-copy-number ColE1/pMB1/pBR322/pUC origin of replication
   3104..3120    +  polyA_signal   bGH poly(A) signal (fragment): bovine growth hormone polyadenylation signal
   3211..3258    -  polyA_signal   HSV TK poly(A) signal: herpes simplex virus thymidine kinase polyadenylation signal (Cole and Stacy, 1985)
   3317..3469    -  CDS            ble (fragment): BLE_KLEPN - Experimental evidence at protein level: Swiss-Prot protein existence level 1. Binding protein with a strong affinity to the bleomycin family of antibiotics. Binds to CL990; an antimitotic-antibiotic compound. From Klebsiella pneumoniae.
   3490..4284    -  CDS            NeoR/KanR: aminoglycoside phosphotransferase from Tn5; aph(3')-II (or nptII); confers resistance to neomycin, kanamycin, and G418 (Geneticin®)
   4285..4389    -  promoter       AmpR promoter: bla
   4416..5758    -  rep_origin     2μ ori: yeast 2μ plasmid origin of replication
   5826..5861    +  CDS            rop (fragment): Rop protein, which maintains plasmids at low copy number; rop
   5963..6012    +  misc_feature   bom (fragment): basis of mobility region from pBR322
   6151..6298    +  promoter       TRP1 promoter: S. cerevisiae TRP1
   6299..6973    +  CDS            TRP1: phosphoribosylanthranilate isomerase, required for tryptophan biosynthesis; S. cerevisiae TRP1; yeast auxotrophic marker
   7024..7075    +  misc_feature   bom (fragment): basis of mobility region from pBR322
   7103..7531    -  rep_origin     f1 ori (sequence partly withheld): f1 bacteriophage origin of replication; arrow indicates direction of (+) strand synthesis
   7535..29      -  CDS            lacZα (fragment) (across the origin): LacZα fragment of β-galactosidase; lacZ fragment
