[The description below was written by a language model from this plasmid's Addgene catalogue record and pLannotate feature annotations shown in this document.]
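Description:
pTL380 is a yeast two-hybrid bait plasmid built on the pGBKT7 backbone, carrying the rice (Oryza sativa) locus LOC_Os02g37180 as its insert. In this vector design, the constitutive S. cerevisiae ADH1 promoter drives expression of the GAL4 DNA-binding domain, and the gene of interest is cloned downstream so that it is produced as a GAL4-BD fusion. The feature table places a T7 promoter just after the GAL4 DNA-binding domain, followed by an unannotated stretch of a few hundred nucleotides before the T7 and ADH1 terminators. This gap is where the rice insert would be expected to sit, although the annotation does not label it and the record does not state whether the full coding sequence or only a domain was cloned, nor the cloning method. The T7 promoter and terminator allow in vitro transcription and translation of the insert independently of the GAL4 portion.

The plasmid shuttles between bacteria and yeast. In E. coli it replicates from a high-copy ColE1/pUC-type origin and is selected with kanamycin through the Tn5 aminoglycoside phosphotransferase gene (NeoR/KanR). In yeast it is maintained by the 2μ origin and selected through the TRP1 auxotrophic marker with its own promoter, in tryptophan-deficient medium. An f1 origin is also present, along with backbone remnants such as lac promoter/operator, lacZα, lacI, rop, bom and ble fragments that have no stated function here.

When paired with a GAL4 activation-domain prey plasmid, interaction between bait and prey reconstitutes GAL4 activity and switches on reporter genes. The associated publication concerns the binding of a conserved blast fungus effector to host targets, suggesting that this rice protein was tested as a candidate effector target.
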