Addgene plasmid #168441: pTL380
Purpose: pGBKT7 yeast two-hybrid plasmid
Depositing lab: Sophien Kamoun. Depositing organization: Sainsbury Laboratory, Norwich. Publication: A single amino acid polymorphism in a conserved effector of the multihost blast fungus pathogen expands host-target binding spectrum. Bentham AR, Petit-Houdenot Y, Win J, Chuma I, Terauchi R, Banfield MJ, Kamoun S, Langner T. PLoS Pathog. 2021 Nov 10;17(11):e1009957. doi: 10.1371/journal.ppat.1009957. eCollection 2021 Nov. PubMed 34758051.
Backbone
  Vector backbone: pGBKT7
  Vector type: Yeast Expression
Growth in bacteria
  Bacterial resistance: Kanamycin, 50 μg/mL
  Growth temperature: 37°C
  Growth strain: DH5alpha
  Copy number: High Copy
Gene/Insert
  Gene/Insert name: LOC_ Os02g37180
  Species: Oryza sativa
  Cloning method: Unknown
Terms and licenses: Academic/Nonprofit Terms; Industry Terms: Not Available to Industry
How to cite: pTL380 was a gift from Sophien Kamoun (Addgene plasmid # 168441 ; http://n2t.net/addgene:168441 ; RRID:Addgene_168441)
