>Addgene plasmid #168441 | pTL380 | depositor partial sequence | sequence record 326541 | insert
GAATTCCGCACCGAAATGCTGATTCGCATGCAGGCCAGCAGCGAGAAAAATGGCAACGCCAAAGCCATGA
AAGTGGCCGCCGCCATGGATGGTGTGGAAAGCGTGACCCTGGCCGGTGAAGGTCGCAATCTGCTGCGCGT
GGTGGGTAGCGGTGTGGATAGCAATCATCTGACCAGCCGCCTGCGTCGCAAAGTGGGTCATGCCGATATC
GTGGAACTGCGTACCCTGCATGATACCTATCCGCGTGGTGCAGCCGCAGGTAGCTATGCCGCCACCAGCG
GATCC
